>Addgene plasmid #114186 | ps-3HA-Beta2-PSCFP2-N | addgene full sequence | sequence record 224297 | Addgene NGS Result
CTGATTCTGTGGATAACCGTATTACCGCCATGCATTAGTTATTAATAGTAATCAATTACGGGGTCATTAG
TTCATAGCCCATATATGGAGTTCCGCGTTACATAACTTACGGTAAATGGCCCGCCTGGCTGACCGCCCAA
CGACCCCCGCCCATTGACGTCAATAATGACGTATGTTCCCATAGTAACGCCAATAGGGACTTTCCATTGA
CGTCAATGGGTGGAGTATTTACGGTAAACTGCCCACTTGGCAGTACATCAAGTGTATCATATGCCAAGTA
CGCCCCCTATTGACGTCAATGACGGTAAATGGCCCGCCTGGCATTATGCCCAGTACATGACCTTATGGGA
CTTTCCTACTTGGCAGTACATCTACGTATTAGTCATCGCTATTACCATGGTGATGCGGTTTTGGCAGTAC
ATCAATGGGCGTGGATAGCGGTTTGACTCACGGGGATTTCCAAGTCTCCACCCCATTGACGTCAATGGGA
GTTTGTTTTGGCACCAAAATCAACGGGACTTTCCAAAATGTCGTAACAACTCCGCCCCATTGACGCAAAT
GGGCGGTAGGCGTGTACGGTGGGAGGTCTATATAAGCAGAGCTGGTTTAGTGAACCGTCAGATCCGCTAG
CGCTACCGGACTCAGATCTCGAGCTCAAGCTTGGTACCACCATGTACCCATACGATGTTCCAGATTACGC
TTACCCATACGATGTTCCAGATTACGCTTACCCATACGATGTTCCAGATTACGCTGATGGGCAACCCGGG
AACGGCAGCGCCTTCTTGCTGGCACCCAATAGAAGCCATGCGCCGGACCACGACGTCACGCAGCAAAGGG
ACGAGGTGTGGGTGGTGGGCATGGGCATCGTCATGTCTCTCATCGTCCTGGCCATCGTGTTTGGCAATGT
GCTGGTCATCACAGCCATTGCCAAGTTCGAGCGTCTGCAGACGGTCACCAACTACTTCATCACTTCACTG
GCCTGTGCTGATCTGGTCATGGGCCTGGCAGTGGTGCCCTTTGGGGCCGCCCATATTCTTATGAAAATGT
GGACTTTTGGCAACTTCTGGTGCGAGTTTTGGACTTCCATTGATGTGCTGTGCGTCACGGCCAGCATTGA
GACCCTGTGCGTGATCGCAGTGGATCGCTACTTTGCCATTACTTCACCTTTCAAGTACCAGAGCCTGCTG
ACCAAGAATAAGGCCCGGGTGATCATTCTGATGGTGTGGATTGTGTCAGGCCTTACCTCCTTCTTGCCCA
TTCAGATGCACTGGTACCGGGCCACCCACCAGGAAGCCATCAACTGCTATGCCAATGAGACCTGCTGTGA
CTTCTTCACGAACCAAGCCTATGCCATTGCCTCTTCCATCGTGTCCTTCTACGTTCCCCTGGTGATCATG
GTCTTCGTCTACTCCAGGGTCTTTCAGGAGGCCAAAAGGCAGCTCCAGAAGATTGACAAATCTGAGGGCC
GCTTCCATGTCCAGAACCTTAGCCAGGTGGAGCAGGATGGGCGGACGGGGCATGGACTCCGCAGATCTTC
CAAGTTCTGCTTGAAGGAGCACAAAGCCCTCAAGACGTTAGGCATCATCATGGGCACTTTCACCCTCTGC
TGGCTGCCCTTCTTCATCGTTAACATTGTGCATGTGATCCAGGATAACCTCATCCGTAAGGAAGTTTACA
TCCTCCTAAATTGGATAGGCTATGTCAATTCTGGTTTCAATCCCCTTATCTACTGCCGGAGCCCAGATTT
CAGGATTGCCTTCCAGGAGCTTCTGTGCCTGCGCAGGTCTTCTTTGAAGGCCTATGGGAATGGCTACTCC
AGCAACGGCAACACAGGGGAGCAGAGTGGATATCACGTGGAACAGGAGAAAGAAAATAAACTGCTGTGTG
AAGACCTCCCAGGCACGGAAGACTTTGTGGGCCATCAAGGTACTGTGCCTAGCGATAACATTGATTCACA
AGGGAGGAATTGTAGTACAAATGACTCACTGCTGGGGGCCCGGGATCCACCGGTCGCCACCATGAGCAAG
GGCGCCGAGCTGTTCACCGGCATCGTGCCCATCCTGATCGAGCTGAATGGCGATGTGAATGGCCACAAGT
TCAGCGTGAGCGGCGAGGGCGAGGGCGATGCCACCTACGGCAAGCTGACCCTGAAGTTCATCTGCACCAC
CGGCAAGCTGCCTGTGCCCTGGCCCACCCTGGTGGCCACCCTGAGCTACGGCGTGCAGTGCTTCTCACGC
TACCCCGATCACATGAAGCAGCACGACTTCTTCAAGAGCGCCATGCCTGAGGGCTACATCCAGGAGCGCA
CCATCTTCTTCGAGGATGACGGCAACTACAAGACGCGCGCCGAGGTGAAGTTCGAGGGCGATACCCTGGT
GAGTCGCATCGAGCTGACCGGCACTGATTTCAAGGAGGATGGCAACATCCTGGGCAATAAGATGGAGTAC
AACTACAACGCCACCAATGTGTACATCGTGGCCGACAAGGCCAGGAATGGCATCAAGGTGAACTTCAAGG
TCCGCCACAACATCAAGGATGGCAGCGTGCAGCTGGCCGACCACTACCAGCAGAATACCCCCATCGGCGA
TGGCCCTGTGCTGCTGCCCGATAACCACTACCTGTCCACCCAGAGCGCCCTGTCCAAGGACCCCAACGAG
AAGCGCGATCACATGATCTACCTCGAGTTCGTGACCGCCGCCGCCATCACCCACGGCATGGATGAGCTGT
ACAAGTAAAGCGGCCGCGACTCTAGATCATAATCAGCCATACCACATTTGTAGAGGTTTTACTTGCTTTA
AAAAACCTCCCACACCTCCCCCTGAACCTGAAACATAAAATGAATGCAATTGTTGTTGTTAACTTGTTTA
TTGCAGCTTATAATGGTTACAAATAAAGCAATAGCATCACAAATTTCACAAATAAAGCATTTTTTTCACT
GCATTCTAGTTGTGGTTTGTCCAAACTCATCAATGTATCTTAAGGCGTAAATTGTAAGCGTTAATATTTT
GTTAAAATTCGCGTTAAATTTTTGTTAAATCAGCTCATTTTTTAACCAATAGGCCGAAATCGGCAAAATC
CCTTATAAATCAAAAGAATAGACCGAGATAGGGT
[37 nt withheld, positions 3115-3151]
AAAGAACGTGGACTCCAACGTCAAAGG
[49 nt withheld, positions 3179-3227]
T
[91 nt withheld, positions 3229-3319]
G
[124 nt withheld, positions 3321-3444]
CAGGTGGCACTTTTCGGGGAAATGTGCGCGGAACCCCTATTTGTTTATTTTTCTAAATACATTCAAATAT
GTATCCGCTCATGAGACAATAACCCTGATAAATGCTTCAATAATATTGAAAAAGGAAGAGTCCTGAGGCG
GAAAGAACCAGCTGTGGAATGTGTGTCAGTTAGGGTGTGGAAAGTCCCCAGGCTCCCCAGCAGGCAGAAG
TATGCAAAGCATGCATCTCAATTAGTCAGCAACCAGGTGTGGAAAGTCCCCAGGCTCCCCAGCAGGCAGA
AGTATGCAAAGCATGCATCTCAATTAGTCAGCAACCATAGTCCCGCCCCTAACTCCGCCCATCCCGCCCC
TAACTCCGCCCAGTTCCGCCCATTCTCCGCCCCATGGCTGACTAATTTTTTTTATTTATGCAGAGGCCGA
GGCCGCCTCGGCCTCTGAGCTATTCCAGAAGTAGTGAGGAGGCTTTTTTGGAGGCCTAGGCTTTTGCAAA
GATCGATCAAGAGACAGGATGAGGATCGTTTCGCATGATTGAACAAGATGGATTGCACGCAGGTTCTCCG
GCCGCTTGGGTGGAGAGGCTATTCGGCTATGACTGGGCACAACAGACAATCGGCTGCTCTGATGCCGCCG
TGTTCCGGCTGTCAGCGCAGGGGCGCCCGGTTCTTTTTGTCAAGACCGACCTGTCCGGTGCCCTGAATGA
ACTGCAAGACGAGGCAGCGCGGCTATCGTGGCTGGCCACGACGGGCGTTCCTTGCGCAGCTGTGCTCGAC
GTTGTCACTGAAGCGGGAAGGGACTGGCTGCTATTGGGCGAAGTGCCGGGGCAGGATCTCCTGTCATCTC
ACCTTGCTCCTGCCGAGAAAGTATCCATCATGGCTGATGCAATGCGGCGGCTGCATACGCTTGATCCGGC
TACCTGCCCATTCGACCACCAAGCGAAACATCGCATCGAGCGAGCACGTACTCGGATGGAAGCCGGTCTT
GTCGATCAGGATGATCTGGACGAAGAGCATCAGGGGCTCGCGCCAGCCGAACTGTTCGCCAGGCTCAAGG
CGAGCATGCCCGACGGCGAGGATCTCGTCGTGACCCATGGCGATGCCTGCTTGCCGAATATCATGGTGGA
AAATGGCCGCTTTTCTGGATTCATCGACTGTGGCCGGCTGGGTGTGGCGGACCGCTATCAGGACATAGCG
TTGGCTACCCGTGATATTGCTGAAGAGCTTGGCGGCGAATGGGCTGACCGCTTCCTCGTGCTTTACGGTA
TCGCCGCTCCCGATTCGCAGCGCATCGCCTTCTATCGCCTTCTTGACGAGTTCTTCTGAGCGGGACTCTG
GGGTTCGAAATGACCGACCAAGCGACGCCCAACCTGCCATCACGAGATTTCGATTCCACCGCCGCCTTCT
ATGAAAGGTTGGGCTTCGGAATCGTTTTCCGGGACGCCGGCTGGATGATCCTCCAGCGCGGGGATCTCAT
GCTGGAGTTCTTCGCCCACCCTAGGGGGAGGCTAACTGAAACACGGAAGGAGACAATACCGGAAGGAACC
CGCGCTATGACGGCAATAAAAAGACAGAATAAAACGCACGGTGTTGGGTCGTTTGTTCATAAACGCGGGG
TTCGGTCCCAGGGCTGGCACTCTGTCGATACCCCACCGAGACCCCATTGGGGCCAATACGCCCGCGTTTC
TTCCTTTTCCCCACCCCACCCCCCAAGTTCGGGTGAAGGCCCAGGGCTCGCAGCCAACGTCGGGGCGGCA
GGCCCTGCCATAGCCTCAGGTTACTCATATATACTTTAGATTGATTTAAAACTTCATTTTTAATTTAAAA
GGATCTAGGTGAAGATCCTTTTTGATAATCTCATGACCAAAATCCCTTAACGTGAGTTTTCGTTCCACTG
AGCGTCAGACCCCGTAGAAAAGATCAAAGGATCTTCTTGAGATCCTTTTTTTCTGCGCGTAATCTGCTGC
TTGCAAACAAAAAAACCACCGCTACCAGCGGTGGTTTGTTTGCCGGATCAAGAGCTACCAACTCTTTTTC
CGAAGGTAACTGGCTTCAGCAGAGCGCAGATACCAAATACTGTTCTTCTAGTGTAGCCGTAGTTAGGCCA
CCACTTCAAGAACTCTGTAGCACCGCCTACATACCTCGCTCTGCTAATCCTGTTACCAGTGGCTGCTGCC
AGTGGCGATAAGTCGTGTCTTACCGGGTTGGACTCAAGACGATAGTTACCGGATAAGGCGCAGCGGTCGG
GCTGAACGGGGGGTTCGTGCACACAGCCCAGCTTGGAGCGAACGACCTACACCGAACTGAGATACCTACA
GCGTGAGCTATGAGAAAGCGCCACGCTTCCCGAAGGGAGAAAGGCGGACAGGTATCCGGTAAGCGGCAGG
GTCGGAACAGGAGAGCGCACGAGGGAGCTTCCAGGGGGAAACGCCTGGTATCTTTATAGTCCTGTCGGGT
TTCGCCACCTCTGACTTGAGCGTCGATTTTTGTGATGCTCGTCAGGGGGGCGGAGCCTATGGAAAAACGC
CAGCAACGCGGCCTTTTTACGGTTCCTGGCCTTTTGCTGGCCTTTTGCTCACATGTTCTTTCCTGCGTTA
TCCC
Features (pLannotate 1.2.2; 20 found; start..end, strand, type, name):
      1..28      +  rep_origin     RSF ori (fragment): Plasmids containing the RSF 1030 origin of replication can be propagated in E. coli cells that contain additional plasmids with compatible origins.
     96..399     +  enhancer       CMV enhancer: human cytomegalovirus immediate early enhancer
    400..603     +  promoter       CMV promoter: human cytomegalovirus (CMV) immediate early promoter
    626..662     +  misc_feature   MCS (fragment): multiple cloning site
    675..691     +  CDS            3xHA (fragment): three tandem HA epitope tags
    702..718     +  CDS            3xHA (fragment): three tandem HA epitope tags
    729..755     +  CDS            3xHA (fragment): three tandem HA epitope tags
    759..1994    +  CDS            ADRB2: ADRB2_HUMAN - Also known as ADRB2R, B2AR. Experimental evidence at protein level: Swiss-Prot protein existence level 1. Beta-adrenergic receptors mediate the catecholamine-induced activation of adenylate cyclase through the action of G proteins. The beta-2-adrenergic receptor binds epinephrine with an approximately 30- fold greater affinity than it does norepinephrine. From Homo sapiens (Human).
   1996..2014    +  misc_feature   MCS (fragment): multiple cloning site
   2022..2738    +  CDS            PS-CFP2: photoswitchable cyan-to-green fluorescent protein mammalian codon-optimized
   2755..2838    +  CDS            large T antigen (fragment): large T antigen from SV40 (simian virus 40)
   2861..2982    +  polyA_signal   SV40 poly(A) signal: SV40 polyadenylation signal
   3016..3444    -  rep_origin     f1 ori (sequence partly withheld): f1 bacteriophage origin of replication; arrow indicates direction of (+) strand synthesis
   3471..3575    +  promoter       AmpR promoter: bla
   3577..3934    +  promoter       SV40 promoter: SV40 enhancer and early promoter
   3969..4763    +  CDS            NeoR/KanR: aminoglycoside phosphotransferase from Tn5; aph(3')-II (or nptII); confers resistance to neomycin, kanamycin, and G418 (Geneticin®)
   4784..4936    +  CDS            ble (fragment): BLE_KLEPN - Experimental evidence at protein level: Swiss-Prot protein existence level 1. Binding protein with a strong affinity to the bleomycin family of antibiotics. Binds to CL990; an antimitotic-antibiotic compound. From Klebsiella pneumoniae.
   4995..5042    +  polyA_signal   HSV TK poly(A) signal: herpes simplex virus thymidine kinase polyadenylation signal (Cole and Stacy, 1985)
   5133..5149    -  polyA_signal   bGH poly(A) signal (fragment): bovine growth hormone polyadenylation signal
   5371..5959    +  rep_origin     ori: high-copy-number ColE1/pMB1/pBR322/pUC origin of replication
