[The description below was written by a language model from this plasmid's Addgene catalogue record and pLannotate feature annotations shown in this document.]
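Description:
ps-3HA-Beta2-PSCFP2-N is a mammalian expression plasmid built on the Evrogen pPS-CFP2-N backbone, encoding the human beta-2 adrenergic receptor (ADRB2) as a doubly tagged fusion. The sequenced construct is about 6.0 kb. In the feature table, the open reading frame begins with three tandem HA epitope tags at the receptor's N terminus. The ADRB2 coding sequence follows, then a short remnant of the multiple cloning site, and then PS-CFP2 at the C terminus. PS-CFP2 is a mammalian codon-optimised fluorescent protein that photoswitches from cyan to green. An SV40 polyadenylation signal terminates the transcript.

The catalogue entry lists SV40 as the promoter, but the annotation places the human CMV immediate-early enhancer and promoter directly upstream of the fusion. The SV40 early promoter sits further downstream, where it drives the resistance cassette. The fusion therefore appears to be CMV-driven.

Propagation in E. coli relies on a high-copy ColE1/pUC-type origin, and an f1 origin is also present. A single NeoR/KanR gene (aminoglycoside phosphotransferase from Tn5) serves both hosts. A bacterial bla-type promoter expresses it for kanamycin selection, and the SV40 promoter with an HSV TK polyadenylation signal expresses it for G418 selection of transfected mammalian cells. The small fragments annotated as RSF ori, large T antigen, ble and bGH poly(A) are probably backbone remnants or partial matches rather than functional parts.

According to the record, the plasmid is intended for studying the clustering of beta-2 receptors by photoactivated localization microscopy (PALM). In this method, the photoswitchable tag allows individual receptor molecules to be localised at superresolution. The HA tags provide an epitope for antibody detection.
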