Addgene plasmid #114186: ps-3HA-Beta2-PSCFP2-N
Purpose: studying clustering of Beta2 receptors by superresolution microscopy (PALM)
Depositing lab: Aleksandra Radenovic. Depositing organization: Swiss Federal Institute of Technology (EPFL). Publication: Cell type-specific beta2-adrenergic receptor clusters identified using photoactivated localization microscopy are not lipid raft related, but depend on actin cytoskeleton integrity. Scarselli M, Annibale P, Radenovic A. J Biol Chem. 2012 May 11;287(20):16768-80. doi: 10.1074/jbc.M111.329912. Epub 2012 Mar 22. PubMed 22442147.
Backbone
  Vector backbone: pPS-CFP2-N
  Backbone manufacturer: Evrogen
  Backbone size w/o insert (bp): 4700
  Vector type: Mammalian Expression
  Selectable markers: Neomycin (select with G418)
Growth in bacteria
  Bacterial resistance: Kanamycin, 50 μg/mL
  Growth temperature: 37°C
  Growth strain: DH5alpha
  Copy number: Unknown
Gene/Insert
  Gene/Insert name: Adrenergic receptor beta 2 (alt names: Beta2; ADRB2)
  Species: H. sapiens (human)
  Insert size (bp): 1326
  Entrez Gene: ADRB2 (a.k.a. ADRB2R, ADRBR, ARB2, B2AR, BAR, BETA2AR)
  Promoter: SV40
  Tag / fusion protein: 3HA (N terminal on insert); PS-CFP2 (C terminal on insert)
  Cloning method: Restriction Enzyme; 5′ cloning site unknown (unknown if destroyed); 3′ cloning site unknown (unknown if destroyed)
  Sequencing primers: 5′ unknown
Terms and licenses: Academic/Nonprofit Terms; Industry Terms: Not Available to Industry
How to cite: ps-3HA-Beta2-PSCFP2-N was a gift from Aleksandra Radenovic (Addgene plasmid # 114186 ; http://n2t.net/addgene:114186 ; RRID:Addgene_114186)
